>Addgene plasmid #90453 | Sub2 in pRS314 | addgene full sequence | sequence record 178967 | Addgene NGS Result
GCTATGAGAAAGCGCCACGCTTCCCGAAGGGAGAAAGGCGGACAGGTATCCGGTAAGCGGCAGGGTCGGA
ACAGGAGAGCGCACGAGGGAGCTTCCAGGGGGAAACGCCTGGTATCTTTATAGTCCTGTCGGGTTTCGCC
ACCTCTGACTTGAGCGTCGATTTTTGTGATGCTCGTCAGGGGGGCGGAGCCTATGGAAAAACGCCAGCAA
CGCGGCCTTTTTACGGTTCCTGGCCTTTTGCTGGCCTTTTGCTCACATGTTCTTTCCTGCGTTATCCCCT
GATTCTGTGGATAACCGTATTACCGCCTTTGAGTGAGCTGATACCGCTCGCCGCAGCCGAACGACCGAGC
GCAGCGAGTCAGTGAGCGAGGAAGCGGAAGAGCGCCCAATACGCAAACCGCCTCTCCCCGCGCGTTGGCC
GATTCATTAATGCAGCTGGCACGACAGGTTTCCCGACTGGAAAGCGGGCAGTGAGCGCAACGCAATTAAT
GTGAGTTAGCTCACTCATTAGGCACCCCAGGCTTTACACTTTATGCTTCCGGCTCGTATGTTGTGTGGAA
TTGTGAGCGGATAACAATTTCACACAGGAAACAGCTATGACCATGATTACGCCAAGCTCGAAATTAACCC
TCACTAAAGGGAACAAAAGCTGGTACCGGGCCCCCCCTCGAGGTCGACGGTATCGATAAGCTTGATATCG
AATTCCTGCAGCCCGGGGGATCCACTAGTTCTAGAGCGGCCGCCACCGCGGTGGAGCTCCAATTCGCCCT
ATAGTGAGTCGTATTACAATTCACTGGCCGTCGTTTTACAACGTCGTGACTGGGAAAACCCTGGCGTTAC
CCAACTTAATCGCCTTGCAGCACATCCCCCTTTCGCCAGCTGGCGTAATAGCGAAGAGGCCCGCACCGAT
CGCCCTTCCCAACAGTTGCGCAGCCTGAATGGCGAATGG
[124 nt withheld, positions 950-1073]
C
[91 nt withheld, positions 1075-1165]
A
[49 nt withheld, positions 1167-1215]
CCTTTGACGTTGGAGTCCACGTTCTTT
[37 nt withheld, positions 1243-1279]
ACCCTATCTCGGTCTATTCTTTTGATTTATAAGGGATTTTGCCGATTTCGGCCTATTGGTTAAAAAATGA
GCTGATTTAACAAAAATTTAACGCGAATTTTAACAAAATATTAACGCTTACAATTTCCTGATGCGGTATT
TTCTCCTTACGCATCTGTGCGGTATTTCACACCGCATAGATCGGCAAGTGCACAAACAATACTTAAATAA
ATACTACTCAGTAATAACCTATTTCTTAGCATTTTTGACGAAATTTGCTATTTTGTTAGAGTCTTTTACA
CCATTTGTCTCCACACCTCCGCTTACATCAACACCAATAACGCCATTTAATCTAAGCGCATCACCAACAT
TTTCTGGCGTCAGTCCACCAGCTAACATAAAATGTAAGCTTTCGGGGCTCTCTTGCCTTCCAACCCAGTC
AGAAATCGAGTTCCAATCCAAAAGTTCACCTGTCCCACCTGCTTCTGAATCAAACAAGGGAATAAACGAA
TGAGGTTTCTGTGAAGCTGCACTGAGTAGTATGTTGCAGTCTTTTGGAAATACGAGTCTTTTAATAACTG
GCAAACCGAGGAACTCTTGGTATTCTTGCCACGACTCATCTCCATGCAGTTGGACGATATCAATGCCGTA
ATCATTGACCAGAGCCAAAACATCCTCCTTAGGTTGATTACGAAACACGCCAACCAAGTATTTCGGAGTG
CCTGAACTATTTTTATATGCTTTTACAAGACTTGAAATTTTCCTTGCAATAACCGGGTCAATTGTTCTCT
TTCTATTGGGCACACATATAATACCCAGCAAGTCAGCATCGGAATCTAGAGCACATTCTGCGGCCTCTGT
GCTCTGCAAGCCGCAAACTTTCACCAATGGACCAGAACTACCTGTGAAATTAATAACAGACATACTCCAA
GCTGCCTTTGTGTGCTTAATCACGTATACTCACGTGCTCAATAGTCACCAATGCCCTCCCTCTTGGCCCT
CTCCTTTTCTTTTTTCGACCGAATTAATTCTTAATCGGCAAAAAAAGAAAAGCTCCGGATCAAGATTGTA
CGTAAGGTGACAAGCTATTTTTCAATAAAGAATATCTTCCACTACTGCCATCTGGCGTCATAACTGCAAA
GTACACATATATTACGATGCTGTTCTATTAAATGCTTCCTATATTATATATATAGTAATGTCGTGATCTA
TGGTGCACTCTCAGTACAATCTGCTCTGATGCCGCATAGTTAAGCCAGCCCCGACACCCGCCAACACCCG
CTGACGCGCCCTGACGGGCTTGTCTGCTCCCGGCATCCGCTTACAGACAAGCTGTGACCGTCTCCGGGAG
CTGCATGTGTCAGAGGTTTTCACCGTCATCACCGAAACGCGCGAGACGAAAGGGCCTCGTGATACGCCTA
TTTTTATAGGTTAATGTCATGATAATAATGGTTTCTTAGACGGATCGCTTGCCTGTAACTTACACGCGCC
TCGTATCTTTTAATGATGGAATAATTTGGGAATTTACTCTGTGTTTATTTATTTTTATGTTTTGTATTTG
GATTTTAGAAAGTAAATAAAGAAGGTAGAAGAGTTACGGAATGAAGAAAAAAAAATAAACAAAGGTTTAA
AAAATTTCAACAAAAAGCGTACTTTACATATATATTTATTAGACAAGAAAAGCAGATTAAATAGATATAC
ATTCGATTAACGATAAGTAAAATGTAAAATCACAGGATTTTCGTGTGTGGTCTTCTACACAGACAAGATG
AAACAATTCGGCATTAATACCTGAGAGCAGGAAGAGCAAGATAAAAGGTAGTATTTGTTGGCGATCCCCC
TAGAGTCTTTTACATCTTCGGAAAACAAAAACTATTTTTTCTTTAATTTCTTTTTTTACTTTCTATTTTT
AATTTATATATTTATATTAAAAAATTTAAATTATAATTATTTTTATAGCACGTGATGAAAAGGACCCAGG
TGGCACTTTTCGGGGAAATGTGCGCGGAACCCCTATTTGTTTATTTTTCTAAATACATTCAAATATGTAT
CCGCTCATGAGACAATAACCCTGATAAATGCTTCAATAATATTGAAAAAGGAAGAGTATGAGTATTCAAC
ATTTCCGTGTCGCCCTTATTCCCTTTTTTGCGGCATTTTGCCTTCCTGTTTTTGCTCACCCAGAAACGCT
GGTGAAAGTAAAAGATGCTGAAGATCAGTTGGGTGCACGAGTGGGTTACATCGAACTGGATCTCAACAGC
GGTAAGATCCTTGAGAGTTTTCGCCCCGAAGAACGTTTTCCAATGATGAGCACTTTTAAAGTTCTGCTAT
GTGGCGCGGTATTATCCCGTATTGACGCCGGGCAAGAGCAACTCGGTCGCCGCATACACTATTCTCAGAA
TGACTTGGTTGAGTACTCACCAGTCACAGAAAAGCATCTTACGGATGGCATGACAGTAAGAGAATTATGC
AGTGCTGCCATAACCATGAGTGATAACACTGCGGCCAACTTACTTCTGACAACGATCGGAGGACCGAAGG
AGCTAACCGCTTTTTTGCACAACATGGGGGATCATGTAACTCGCCTTGATCGTTGGGAACCGGAGCTGAA
TGAAGCCATACCAAACGACGAGCGTGACACCACGATGCCTGTAGCAATGGCAACAACGTTGCGCAAACTA
TTAACTGGCGAACTACTTACTCTAGCTTCCCGGCAACAATTAATAGACTGGATGGAGGCGGATAAAGTTG
CAGGACCACTTCTGCGCTCGGCCCTTCCGGCTGGCTGGTTTATTGCTGATAAATCTGGAGCCGGTGAGCG
TGGGTCTCGCGGTATCATTGCAGCACTGGGGCCAGATGGTAAGCCCTCCCGTATCGTAGTTATCTACACG
ACGGGGAGTCAGGCAACTATGGATGAACGAAATAGACAGATCGCTGAGATAGGTGCCTCACTGATTAAGC
ATTGGTAACTGTCAGACCAAGTTTACTCATATATACTTTAGATTGATTTAAAACTTCATTTTTAATTTAA
AAGGATCTAGGTGAAGATCCTTTTTGATAATCTCATGACCAAAATCCCTTAACGTGAGTTTTCGTTCCAC
TGAGCGTCAGACCCCGTAGAAAAGATCAAAGGATCTTCTTGAGATCCTTTTTTTCTGCGCGTAATCTGCT
GCTTGCAAACAAAAAAACCACCGCTACCAGCGGTGGTTTGTTTGCCGGATCAAGAGCTACCAACTCTTTT
TCCGAAGGTAACTGGCTTCAGCAGAGCGCAGATACCAAATACTGTTCTTCTAGTGTAGCCGTAGTTAGGC
CACCACTTCAAGAACTCTGTAGCACCGCCTACATACCTCGCTCTGCTAATCCTGTTACCAGTGGCTGCTG
CCAGTGGCGATAAGTCGTGTCTTACCGGGTTGGACTCAAGACGATAGTTACCGGATAAGGCGCAGCGGTC
GGGCTGAACGGGGGGTTCGTGCACACAGCCCAGCTTGGAGCGAACGACCTACACCGAACTGAGATACCTA
CAGCGTGA
Features (pLannotate 1.2.2; 18 found; start..end, strand, type, name):
    382..474     +  CDS            lacI (fragment): lac repressor; lacI; The lac repressor binds to the lac operator to inhibit transcription in E. coli. This inhibition can be relieved by adding lactose or isopropyl-β-D-thiogalactopyranoside (IPTG).
    487..508     +  protein_bind   CAP binding site: CAP binding activates transcription in the presence of cAMP. E. coli catabolite activator protein
    523..553     +  promoter       lac promoter: promoter for the E. coli lac operon
    561..577     +  protein_bind   lac operator: The lac repressor binds to the lac operator to inhibit transcription in E. coli. This inhibition can be relieved by adding lactose or isopropyl-β-D-thiogalactopyranoside (IPTG). lac repressor encoded by lacI
    622..640     +  promoter       T3 promoter: promoter for bacteriophage T3 RNA polymerase
    652..759     -  misc_feature   MCS: pBluescript multiple cloning site
    768..786     -  promoter       T7 promoter: promoter for bacteriophage T7 RNA polymerase
    789..946     +  CDS            lacZα (fragment): LacZα fragment of β-galactosidase; lacZ fragment
    950..1378    +  rep_origin     f1 ori (sequence partly withheld): f1 bacteriophage origin of replication; arrow indicates direction of (+) strand synthesis
   1406..1457    -  misc_feature   bom (fragment): basis of mobility region from pBR322
   1508..2182    -  CDS            TRP1: phosphoribosylanthranilate isomerase, required for tryptophan biosynthesis; S. cerevisiae TRP1; yeast auxotrophic marker
   2183..2330    -  promoter       TRP1 promoter: S. cerevisiae TRP1
   2468..2517    -  misc_feature   bom (fragment): basis of mobility region from pBR322
   2619..2654    -  CDS            rop (fragment): Rop protein, which maintains plasmids at low copy number; rop
   2722..3225    -  misc_feature   CEN/ARS: S. cerevisiae CEN6 centromere fused to an autonomously replicating sequence
   3262..3366    +  promoter       AmpR promoter: bla
   3367..4227    +  CDS            AmpR: β-lactamase; bla; confers resistance to ampicillin, carbenicillin, and related antibiotics
   4398..199     +  rep_origin     ori (across the origin): high-copy-number ColE1/pMB1/pBR322/pUC origin of replication
