[The description below was written by a language model from this plasmid's Addgene catalogue record and pLannotate feature annotations shown in this document.]
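Description:
Sub2 in pRS314 is catalogued as a yeast expression plasmid carrying the Saccharomyces cerevisiae SUB2 gene under its native promoter in the pRS314 backbone, a centromeric E. coli–yeast shuttle vector. In bacteria it replicates from a high-copy ColE1/pUC-type origin and is selected with ampicillin through the β-lactamase (AmpR) gene. In yeast it is maintained through a CEN6/ARS element, which supports autonomous replication and stable segregation at low copy, and it is selected by tryptophan prototrophy conferred by the TRP1 marker and its own promoter. The backbone also carries standard pBluescript-derived parts: an f1 origin for single-stranded DNA production, the lac promoter/operator with a lacZα fragment, and a multiple cloning site flanked by T3 and T7 phage promoters.

According to the catalogue, SUB2 was inserted by restriction cloning between PstI and NdeI sites, and it is unknown whether these sites survive. SUB2 encodes an essential spliceosomal ATPase. A low-copy plasmid expressing it from its native promoter suits complementation or plasmid-shuffle genetics at near-physiological levels, consistent with the associated study showing that deleting MUD2 bypasses the requirement for SUB2. The stated purpose field, however, says only "yeast".

The feature table does not match the catalogue entry. The sequenced record is 4,787 nt and annotates only backbone elements, including an apparently intact multiple cloning site, with no SUB2 coding sequence or promoter. That length and content look like the vector without an insert. The presence and boundaries of SUB2 therefore cannot be confirmed from this record.
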