Addgene plasmid #90453: Sub2 in pRS314
Purpose: yeast
Depositing lab: Christine Guthrie. Depositing organization: University of California, San Francisco (UCSF). Publication: Deletion of MUD2, the yeast homolog of U2AF65, can bypass the requirement for sub2, an essential spliceosomal ATPase. Kistler AL, Guthrie C. Genes Dev. 2001 Jan 1;15(1):42-9. PubMed 11156604.
Backbone
  Vector backbone: pRS314
  Vector type: Yeast Expression
  Selectable markers: TRP1
Growth in bacteria
  Bacterial resistance: Ampicillin, 100 μg/mL
  Growth temperature: 37°C
  Growth strain: DH5alpha
  Copy number: Unknown
Gene/Insert
  Gene/Insert name: SUB2
  Species: S. cerevisiae (budding yeast)
  Promoter: native
  Cloning method: Restriction Enzyme; 5′ cloning site Pst1 (unknown if destroyed); 3′ cloning site Nde1 (unknown if destroyed)
  Sequencing primers: 5′ gene specific
Terms and licenses: Academic/Nonprofit Terms; Industry Terms: Not Available to Industry
How to cite: Sub2 in pRS314 was a gift from Christine Guthrie (Addgene plasmid # 90453)
